>Addgene plasmid #156798 | pD649-HAsp-PDGFRL-Fc(DAPA)-AviTag-6xHis | depositor full sequence | sequence record 302705 | Full Sequence
TTTCAATATTATTGAAGCATTTATCAGGGTTATTGTCTCATGAGCGGATACATATTTGAATGTATTTAGA
AAAATAAACAAATAGGGGTCAGTGTTACAACCAATTAACCAATTCTGAACATTATCGCGAGCCCATTTAT
ACCTGAATATGGCTCATAACACCCCTTGCTCATGACCAAAATCCCTTAACGTGAGTTACGCGCGCGTCGT
TCCACTGAGCGTCAGACCCCGTAGAAAAGATCAAAGGATCTTCTTGAGATCCTTTTTTTCTGCGCGTAAT
CTGCTGCTTGCAAACAAAAAAACCACCGCTACCAGCGGTGGTTTGTTTGCCGGATCAAGAGCTACCAACT
CTTTTTCCGAAGGTAACTGGCTTCAGCAGAGCGCAGATACCAAATACTGTTCTTCTAGTGTAGCCGTAGT
TAGCCCACCACTTCAAGAACTCTGTAGCACCGCCTACATACCTCGCTCTGCTAATCCTGTTACCAGTGGC
TGCTGCCAGTGGCGATAAGTCGTGTCTTACCGGGTTGGACTCAAGACGATAGTTACCGGATAAGGCGCAG
CGGTCGGGCTGAACGGGGGGTTCGTGCACACAGCCCAGCTTGGAGCGAACGACCTACACCGAACTGAGAT
ACCTACAGCGTGAGCTATGAGAAAGCGCCACGCTTCCCGAAGGGAGAAAGGCGGACAGGTATCCGGTAAG
CGGCAGGGTCGGAACAGGAGAGCGCACGAGGGAGCTTCCAGGGGGAAACGCCTGGTATCTTTATAGTCCT
GTCGGGTTTCGCCACCTCTGACTTGAGCGTCGATTTTTGTGATGCTCGTCAGGGGGGCGGAGCCTATGGA
AAAACGCCAGCAACGCGGCCTTTTTACGGTTCCTGGCCTTTTGCTGGCCTTTTGCTCACATGTTCTTTCC
TGCGTTATCCCCTGATTCTGTGGATAACCGTATTACCGCCTTTGAGTGAGCTGATACCGCTCGCCGCAGC
CGAACGACCGAGCGCAGCGAGTCAGTGAGCGAGGAAGCGGAAGGCGAGAGTAGGGAACTGCCAGGCATCA
AACTAAGCAGAAGGCCCCTGACGGATGGCCTTTTTGCGTTTCTACAAACTCTTTCTGTGTTGTAAAACGA
CGGCCAGTCTTAAGCTCGGGCCCCCTGGGCGGTTCTGATAACGAGTAATCGTTAATCCGCAAATAACGTA
AAAACCCGCTTCGGCGGGTTTTTTTATGGGGGGAGTTTAGGGAAAGAGCATTTGTCAGAATATTTAAGGG
CGCCTGTCACTTTGCTTGATATATGAGAATTATTTAACCTTATAAATGAGAAAAAAGCAACGCACTTTAA
ATAAGATACGTTGCTTTTTCGATTGATGAACACCTATAATTAAACTATTCATCTATTATTTATGATTTTT
TGTATATACAATATTTCTAGTTTGTTAAAGAGAATTAAGAAAATAAATCTCGAAAATAATAAAGGGAAAA
TCAGTTTTTGATATCAAAATTATACATGTCAACGATAATACAAAATATAATACAAACTATAAGATGTTAT
CAGTATTTATTATCATTTAGAATAAATTTTGTGTCGCCCTTAATTGTGAGCGGATAACAATTACGAGCTT
CATGCACAGTGGCGTTGACTCAATATTGGCCATTAGCCATATTATTCATTGGTTATATAGCATAAATCAA
TATTGGCTATTGGCCATTGCATACGTTGTATCTATATCATAATATGTACATTTATATTGGCTCATGTCCA
ATATGACCGCCATGTTGGCATTGATTATTGACTAGTTATTAATAGTAATCAATTACGGGGTCATTAGTTC
ATAGCCCATATATGGAGTTCCGCGTTACATAACTTACGGTAAATGGCCCGCCTGGCTGACCGCCCAACGA
CCCCCGCCCATTGACGTCAATAATGACGTATGTTCCCATAGTAACGCCAATAGGGACTTTCCATTGACGT
CAATGGGTGGAGTATTTACGGTAAACTGCCCACTTGGCAGTACATCAAGTGTATCATATGCCAAGTACGC
CCCCTATTGACGTCAATGACGGTAAATGGCCCGCCTGGCATTATGCCCAGTACATGACCTTATGGGACTT
TCCTACTTGGCAGTACATCTACGTATTAGTCATCGCTATTACCATGGTGATGCGGTTTTGGCAGTACATC
AATGGGCGTGGATAGCGGTTTGACTCACGGGGATTTCCAAGTCTCCACCCCATTGACGTCAATGGGAGTT
TGTTTTGGCACCAAAATCAACGGGACTTTCCAAAATGTCGTAACAACTCCGCCCCATTGACGCAAATGGG
CGGTAGGCGTGTACGGTGGGAGGTCTATATAAGCAGAGCTCGTTTAGTGAACCGTCAGATCGCCTGGAGA
CGCCATCCACGCTGTTTTGACCTCCATAGAAGACACCGGGACCGATCCAGCCTCCGCGGCCGGGAACGGT
GCATTGGAACGCGGATTCCCCGTGCCAAGAGTGACGTAAGTACCGCCTATAGAGTCTATAGGCCCACCCC
CTTGGCTTCGTTAGAACGCGGCTACAATTAATACATAACCTTATGTATCATACACATACGATTTAGGTGA
CACTATAGAATAACATCCACTTTGCCTTTCTCTCCACAGGTGTCCACTCCCAGGTCCAACTGCACCTCGG
TTCTATCGAAAACGCGCCTGCTAGCGCCACCATGAAGACCATCATTGCCCTGAGCTACATCTTCTGCCTG
GTGTTCGCTGCGGCCGCCCAACATCTGCCTAAGAACAAGAGGCCCAAAGAGCCCGGCGAGAACAGAATCA
AGCCCACCAACAAGAAAGTGAAGCCGAAGATCCCCAAGATGAAGGACCGGGACAGCGCCAATAGCGCCCC
TAAGACACAGTCTATCATGATGCAGGTCCTGGACAAGGGCAGATTCCAGAAGCCTGCCGCCACACTGTCT
CTGCTGGCTGGACAGACAGTGGAACTGCGGTGCAAGGGAAGCAGAATCGGCTGGTCTTACCCCGCCTACC
TGGACACCTTCAAGGACAGCAGACTGAGCGTGAAGCAGAACGAGAGATACGGCCAGCTGACCCTGGTCAA
TAGCACCTCTGCCGATACCGGCGAGTTCAGCTGTTGGGTGCAACTGTGCAGCGGCTACATCTGCAGAAAG
GACGAGGCCAAGACCGGCAGCACCTACATCTTTTTCACCGAGAAGGGCGAGCTGTTCGTGCCCTCTCCTA
GCTACTTCGACGTGGTGTATCTGAACCCCGACAGACAGGCCGTGGTGCCTTGTAGAGTGACAGTGCTGAG
CGCCAAAGTGACCCTGCACAGAGAGTTCCCCGCCAAAGAGATTCCTGCCAACGGCACCGACATCGTGTAC
GACATGAAGCGGGGCTTCGTGTACCTGCAGCCTCACTCTGAACACCAGGGCGTCGTGTACTGTAGAGCCG
AAGCTGGCGGCAGATCCCAGATCAGCGTGAAGTACCAGCTGCTGTACGTGGCCGTGCCTTCTGGCCCTCC
TAGCACAACAATCCTGGCCAGCAGCAACAAAGTGAAGTCCGGCGACGACATCAGCGTGCTGTGTACAGTG
CTGGGCGAGCCCGATGTGGAAGTGGAATTCACCTGGATCTTCCCCGGCCAGAAAGACGAGAGGCCTGTGA
CCATTCAGGACACCTGGCGCCTGATCCACAGAGGCCTGGGACACACCACAAGAATCAGCCAGAGCGTGAT
CACCGTCGAGGACTTCGAGACAATCGACGCCGGCTACTACATCTGTACAGCCCAGAATCTGCAGGGCCAG
ACCACCGTGGCTACAACCGTGGAATTCTCTGGCGCGCCGGGCGGCGACAAGACCCACACCTGCCCCCCCT
GCCCAGCTCCAGAACTGCTGGGAGGGCCTTCCGTGTTCCTGTTCCCCCCCAAGCCCAAGGACACCCTGAT
GATCAGCAGGACCCCCGAGGTGACCTGCGTGGTGGTGGCCGTGTCCCACGAGGACCCAGAGGTGAAGTTC
AACTGGTACGTGGACGGCGTGGAGGTGCACAACGCCAAGACCAAGCCCAGAGAGGAGCAGTACAACAGCA
CCTACAGGGTGGTGTCCGTGCTGACCGTGCTGCACCAGGACTGGCTGAACGGCAAAGAATACAAGTGCAA
AGTCTCCAACAAGGCCCTGGCTGCCCCAATCGAAAAGACAATCAGCAAGGCCAAGGGCCAGCCACGGGAG
CCCCAGGTGTACACCCTGCCCCCCAGCCGGGAGGAGATGACCAAGAACCAGGTGTCCCTGACCTGTCTGG
TGAAGGGCTTCTACCCCAGCGATATCGCCGTGGAGTGGGAGAGCAACGGCCAGCCCGAGAACAACTACAA
GACCACCCCCCCAGTGCTGGACAGCGACGGCAGCTTCTTCCTGTACAGCAAGCTGACCGTGGACAAGTCC
AGGTGGCAGCAGGGCAACGTGTTCAGCTGCAGCGTGATGCACGAGGCCCTGCACAACCACTACACCCAGA
AGTCCCTGAGCCTGAGCCCCGGCGGCAGCGGTCTTAATGATATTTTCGAGGCTCAGAAGATTGAGTGGCA
TGAACACCACCACCATCACCACTAAGGCCGGCCTGTAGTCACTGGCACAACGCGTTACCCGGTAAGCCAA
TCGGGTATACACGGTCGTCATACTGCAGACAGGGTTCTTCTACTTTGCAAGATAGTCTTGAGTAGTAAAA
TAAATAGATAGAGAAAATCAGCCTCGACTGTGCCTTCTAGTTGCCAGCCATCTGTTGTTTGCCCCTCCCC
CGTGCCTTCCTTGACCCTGGAAGGTGCCACTCCCACTGTCCTTTCCTAATAAAATGAGGAAATTGCATCA
CAACACTCAACCCTATCTCGGTCTATTCTTTTGATTTATAAGGGATTTTGCCGATTTCGGCCTATTGGTT
AAAAAATGAGCTGATTTAACAAAAATTTAACGCGAATTAATTCTGTGGAATGTGTGTCAGTTAGGGTGTG
GAAAGTCCCCAGGCTCCCCAGCAGGCAGAAGTATGCAAAGCATGCATCTCAATTAGTCAGCAACCAGGTG
TGGAAAGTCCCCAGGCTCCCCAGCAGGCAGAAGTATGCAAAGCATGCATCTCAATTAGTCAGCAACCATA
GTCCCGCCCCTAACTCCGCCCATCCCGCCCCTAACTCCGCCCAGTTCCGCCCATTCTCCGCCCCATGGCT
GACTAATTTTTTTTATTTATGCAGAGGCCGAGGCCGCCTCTGCCTCTGAGCTATTCCAGAAGTAGTGAGG
AGGCTTTTTTGGAGGCCTAGGCTTTTGCAAAAAGCTCCCGGGAGCTTGTATATCCATTTTCGGATCTGAT
CAGCACGTGTTGACAATTAATCATCGGCATAGTATATCGGCATAGTATAATACGACAAGGTGAGGAACTA
AACCATGACCGAGTACAAGCCCACGGTGCGCCTCGCCACCCGCGACGACGTCCCCAGGGCCGTACGCACC
CTCGCCGCCGCGTTCGCCGACTACCCCGCCACGCGCCACACCGTCGATCCGGACCGCCACATCGAGCGGG
TCACCGAGCTGCAAGAACTCTTCCTCACGCGCGTCGGGCTCGACATCGGCAAGGTGTGGGTCGCGGACGA
CGGCGCCGCGGTGGCGGTCTGGACCACGCCGGAGAGCGTCGAAGCGGGGGCGGTGTTCGCCGAGATCGGC
CCGCGCATGGCCGAGTTGAGCGGTTCCCGGCTGGCCGCGCAGCAACAGATGGAAGGCCTCCTGGCGCCGC
ACCGGCCCAAGGAGCCCGCGTGGTTCCTGGCCACCGTCGGCGTCTCGCCCGACCACCAGGGCAAGGGTCT
GGGCAGCGCCGTCGTGCTCCCCGGAGTGGAGGCGGCCGAGCGCGCCGGGGTGCCCGCCTTCCTGGAGACA
TCCGCGCCCCGCAACCTCCCCTTCTACGAGCGGCTCGGCTTCACCGTCACCGCCGACGTCGAGGTGCCCG
AAGGACCGCGCACCTGGTGCATGACCCGCAAGCCCGGTGCCTGACACGTGCTACGAGATTTCGATTCCAC
CGCCGCCTTCTATGAAAGGTTGGGCTTCGGAATCGTTTTCCGGGACGCCGGCTGGATGATCCTCCAGCGC
GGGGATCTCATGCTGGAGTTCTTCGCCCACCCCAACTTGTTTATTGCAGCTTATAATGGTTACAAATAAA
GCAATAGCATCACAAATTTCACAAATAAAGCATTTTTTTCACTGCATTCTAGTTGTGGTTTGTCCAAACT
CATCAATGTATCTTATCATGTCTGTATACCGTCGACCTCTAGCTAGAGCTTGGCGTAATCATGGTCATTA
CCAATGCTTAATCAGTGAGGCACCTATCTCAGCGATCTGTCTATTTCGTTCATCCATAGTTGCCTGACTC
CCCGTCGTGTAGATAACTACGATACGGGAGGGCTTACCATCTGGCCCCAGCGCTGCGATGATACCGCGAG
AACCACGCTCACCGGCTCCGGATTTATCAGCAATAAACCAGCCAGCCGGAAGGGCCGAGCGCAGAAGTGG
TCCTGCAACTTTATCCGCCTCCATCCAGTCTATTAATTGTTGCCGGGAAGCTAGAGTAAGTAGTTCGCCA
GTTAATAGTTTGCGCAACGTTGTTGCCATCGCTACAGGCATCGTGGTGTCACGCTCGTCGTTTGGTATGG
CTTCATTCAGCTCCGGTTCCCAACGATCAAGGCGAGTTACATGATCCCCCATGTTGTGCAAAAAAGCGGT
TAGCTCCTTCGGTCCTCCGATCGTTGTCAGAAGTAAGTTGGCCGCAGTGTTATCACTCATGGTTATGGCA
GCACTGCATAATTCTCTTACTGTCATGCCATCCGTAAGATGCTTTTCTGTGACTGGTGAGTACTCAACCA
AGTCATTCTGAGAATAGTGTATGCGGCGACCGAGTTGCTCTTGCCCGGCGTCAATACGGGATAATACCGC
GCCACATAGCAGAACTTTAAAAGTGCTCATCATTGGAAAACGTTCTTCGGGGCGAAAACTCTCAAGGATC
TTACCGCTGTTGAGATCCAGTTCGATGTAACCCACTCGTGCACCCAACTGATCTTCAGCATCTTTTACTT
TCACCAGCGTTTCTGGGTGAGCAAAAACAGGAAGGCAAAATGCCGCAAAAAAGGGAATAAGGGCGACACG
GAAATGTTGAATACTCATATTCTTCCTT
Features (pLannotate 1.2.2; 21 found; start..end, strand, type, name):
    119..143     -  CDS            KanR (fragment): aminoglycoside phosphotransferase; aph(3')-Ia; confers resistance to kanamycin
    254..842     +  rep_origin     ori: high-copy-number ColE1/pMB1/pBR322/pUC origin of replication
   1067..1084    +  terminator     rrnB T2 terminator (fragment): transcription terminator T2 from the E. coli rrnB gene
   1109..1128    -  CDS            lacZα (fragment): LacZα fragment of β-galactosidase; lacZ fragment
   1584..1600    +  protein_bind   lac operator: The lac repressor binds to the lac operator to inhibit transcription in E. coli. This inhibition can be relieved by adding lactose or isopropyl-β-D-thiogalactopyranoside (IPTG). lac repressor encoded by lacI
   1843..2146    +  enhancer       CMV enhancer: human cytomegalovirus immediate early enhancer
   2147..2350    +  promoter       CMV promoter: human cytomegalovirus (CMV) immediate early promoter
   2486..2529    +  intron         CMV intron (fragment): modified intron A from human cytomegalovirus
   2581..2599    +  promoter       SP6 promoter: promoter for bacteriophage SP6 RNA polymerase
   2603..2640    +  CDS            IgH signal sequence (fragment): signal sequence from the mouse immunoglobulin heavy chain variable region
   2749..3810    +  CDS            PDGFRL (fragment): PGFRL_HUMAN - Also known as PRLTS. Experimental evidence at protein level: Swiss-Prot protein existence level 1. From Homo sapiens (Human).
   3703..4503    +  CDS            IGHG1 (fragment): IGHG1_HUMAN - Experimental evidence at protein level: Swiss-Prot protein existence level 1. Constant region of immunoglobulin heavy chains. Immunoglobulins, also known as antibodies, are membrane-bound or secreted glycoproteins produced by B lymphocytes. In the recognition phase of humoral immunity, the membrane-bound immunoglobulins serve as receptors which, upon binding of a specific antigen, trigger the clonal expansion and differentiation of B lymphocytes into immunoglobulins- secreting plasma cells. Secreted immunoglobulins mediate the effector phase of humoral immunity, which results in
   4718..4829    +  polyA_signal   bGH poly(A) signal: bovine growth hormone polyadenylation signal
   4830..4938    +  rep_origin     f1 ori (fragment): f1 bacteriophage origin of replication; arrow indicates direction of (+) strand synthesis
   4952..5281    +  promoter       SV40 promoter: SV40 enhancer and early promoter
   5329..5376    +  promoter       EM7 promoter: synthetic bacterial promoter&nbsp
   5395..5994    +  CDS            PuroR (fragment): puromycin N-acetyltransferase; pac from Streptomyces; confers resistance to puromycin
   6004..6129    +  CDS            ble (fragment): BLE_KLEPN - Experimental evidence at protein level: Swiss-Prot protein existence level 1. Binding protein with a strong affinity to the bleomycin family of antibiotics. Binds to CL990; an antimitotic-antibiotic compound. From Klebsiella pneumoniae.
   6124..6245    +  polyA_signal   SV40 poly(A) signal: SV40 polyadenylation signal
   6298..7158    -  CDS            AmpR: β-lactamase; bla; confers resistance to ampicillin, carbenicillin, and related antibiotics
   7161..89      -  promoter       AmpR promoter (fragment) (across the origin): bla
