[The description below was written by a language model from this plasmid's Addgene catalogue record and pLannotate feature annotations shown in this document.]
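Description:
pD649-HAsp-PDGFRL-Fc(DAPA)-AviTag-6xHis is a mammalian expression plasmid of about 7.2 kb, built on the pD649 backbone, for producing a secreted, Fc-fused form of human PDGFRL (platelet-derived growth factor receptor-like protein, also called PRLTS). It is maintained in E. coli at high copy through a ColE1/pUC-type origin and selected with ampicillin via the bla gene. The short kanamycin-resistance, lacZα, rrnB terminator and f1 origin matches in the feature table are only fragments, apparently vestigial backbone sequence.

Expression is driven by the human CMV immediate-early enhancer and promoter, followed by a fragment of CMV intron A and an SP6 promoter, which also serves as a sequencing primer site. The open reading frame begins with a secretion signal: the construct name indicates an HA signal peptide, whereas the automated annotation flags a partial match to a mouse IgH signal sequence. The 1,062 bp PDGFRL insert sits between preserved NotI and AscI sites. It is fused at its C terminus to a human IgG1 Fc carrying the D265A and P329A (DAPA) substitutions, which are generally used to reduce Fc effector binding, then to an AviTag for site-specific biotinylation by BirA and a 6xHis tag for metal-affinity purification. Transcripts end at a bGH polyadenylation signal. A separate SV40 promoter/EM7 cassette with a puromycin N-acetyltransferase sequence (annotated as a fragment) and an SV40 poly(A) signal could allow selection of transfected cells.

The plasmid belongs to a collection made to produce dimeric, biotinylatable ectodomain reagents for screening protein–protein interactions among human IgSF cell-surface and secreted proteins. The depositor notes that some plasmids in the collection may carry an IS4-like transposase insertion upstream of the CMV promoter; none is annotated in this feature table.
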