Addgene plasmid #156798: pD649-HAsp-PDGFRL-Fc(DAPA)-AviTag-6xHis
Purpose: Mammalian expression of secreted protein fused to Fc(DAPA)-Avi-6xHis.
Depositing lab: Chris Garcia. Depositing organization: Stanford University. Publication: A Human IgSF Cell-Surface Interactome Reveals a Complex Network of Protein-Protein Interactions. Wojtowicz WM, Vielmetter J, Fernandes RA, Siepe DH, Eastman CL, Chisholm GB, Cox S, Klock H, Anderson PW, Rue SM, Miller JJ, Glaser SM, Bragstad ML, Vance J, Lam AW, Lesley SA, Zinn K, Garcia KC. Cell. 2020 Aug 20;182(4):1027-1043.e17. doi: 10.1016/j.cell.2020.07.025. PubMed 32822567.
Backbone
  Vector backbone: pD649
  Backbone size w/o insert (bp): 6106
  Vector type: Mammalian Expression
Growth in bacteria
  Bacterial resistance: Ampicillin, 100 μg/mL
  Growth temperature: 37°C
  Growth strain: DH5alpha
  Copy number: High Copy
Gene/Insert
  Gene/Insert name: PDGFRL (alt name: PGFRL)
  Species: H. sapiens (human)
  Insert size (bp): 1062
  Mutation: Fc region of human IgG contains D265A and P329A mutations (DAPA)
  Entrez Gene: PDGFRL (a.k.a. PDGRL, PRLTS)
  Promoter: CMV/SP6
  Tag / fusion protein: Fc(DAPA)-AviTag-6xHis (C terminal on backbone)
  Cloning method: Restriction Enzyme; 5′ cloning site GCGGCCGC (not destroyed); 3′ cloning site GGCGCGCC (not destroyed)
  Sequencing primers: 5′ ATTTAGGTGACACTATAG; 3′ CACGTACCAGTTGAACTTCACC
Resource information
  A portion of this plasmid was derived from a plasmid made by: synthesis by ThermoFisher
Terms and licenses: Academic/Nonprofit Terms; Industry Terms: Not Available to Industry
Depositor comments: Some plasmids in this collection may have an IS4-like element ISVsa5 family transposase upstream of the CMV promoter.
How to cite: pD649-HAsp-PDGFRL-Fc(DAPA)-AviTag-6xHis was a gift from Chris Garcia (Addgene plasmid # 156798 ; http://n2t.net/addgene:156798 ; RRID:Addgene_156798)
