>Addgene plasmid #156798 | pD649-HAsp-PDGFRL-Fc(DAPA)-AviTag-6xHis | depositor partial sequence | sequence record 302706 | insert (secreted protein)
CAACATCTGCCTAAGAACAAGAGGCCCAAAGAGCCCGGCGAGAACAGAATCAAGCCCACCAACAAGAAAG
TGAAGCCGAAGATCCCCAAGATGAAGGACCGGGACAGCGCCAATAGCGCCCCTAAGACACAGTCTATCAT
GATGCAGGTCCTGGACAAGGGCAGATTCCAGAAGCCTGCCGCCACACTGTCTCTGCTGGCTGGACAGACA
GTGGAACTGCGGTGCAAGGGAAGCAGAATCGGCTGGTCTTACCCCGCCTACCTGGACACCTTCAAGGACA
GCAGACTGAGCGTGAAGCAGAACGAGAGATACGGCCAGCTGACCCTGGTCAATAGCACCTCTGCCGATAC
CGGCGAGTTCAGCTGTTGGGTGCAACTGTGCAGCGGCTACATCTGCAGAAAGGACGAGGCCAAGACCGGC
AGCACCTACATCTTTTTCACCGAGAAGGGCGAGCTGTTCGTGCCCTCTCCTAGCTACTTCGACGTGGTGT
ATCTGAACCCCGACAGACAGGCCGTGGTGCCTTGTAGAGTGACAGTGCTGAGCGCCAAAGTGACCCTGCA
CAGAGAGTTCCCCGCCAAAGAGATTCCTGCCAACGGCACCGACATCGTGTACGACATGAAGCGGGGCTTC
GTGTACCTGCAGCCTCACTCTGAACACCAGGGCGTCGTGTACTGTAGAGCCGAAGCTGGCGGCAGATCCC
AGATCAGCGTGAAGTACCAGCTGCTGTACGTGGCCGTGCCTTCTGGCCCTCCTAGCACAACAATCCTGGC
CAGCAGCAACAAAGTGAAGTCCGGCGACGACATCAGCGTGCTGTGTACAGTGCTGGGCGAGCCCGATGTG
GAAGTGGAATTCACCTGGATCTTCCCCGGCCAGAAAGACGAGAGGCCTGTGACCATTCAGGACACCTGGC
GCCTGATCCACAGAGGCCTGGGACACACCACAAGAATCAGCCAGAGCGTGATCACCGTCGAGGACTTCGA
GACAATCGACGCCGGCTACTACATCTGTACAGCCCAGAATCTGCAGGGCCAGACCACCGTGGCTACAACC
GTGGAATTCTCT
